# Supplementary material for: Epistasis in Allosteric Proteins: Can Biophysical Models Provide a Better Framework for Prediction and Understanding?
Source: bioRxiv preprint, doi:10.1101/2025.03.02.640598, version 1 (2025-03-06)
Supplement: Supplementary File S1 [file 640598_file04.txt]

LOCUS       pVER_map_for_publications        4314 bp ds-DNA     circular     04-FEB-2025
DEFINITION  .
ACCESSION   urn.local...z7-irxc9jv
KEYWORDS    .
SOURCE      
  ORGANISM  .
COMMENT     ApEinfo:methylated:1.
FEATURES             Location/Qualifiers
     terminator      1..53
                     /locus_tag="L3S3P21 Terminator"
                     /ApEinfo_fwdcolor="#ff0000"
                     /ApEinfo_revcolor="#ff0000"
                     /ApEinfo_graphicformat="arrow_data {{0 1 2 0 0 -1} {} 0}
                     width 5 offset 0"
                     /modified_by="User"
                     /label="L3S3P21 Terminator"
     misc_feature    58..72
                     /locus_tag="Pre-PTac Spacer"
                     /ApEinfo_fwdcolor="#80ffff"
                     /ApEinfo_revcolor="#80ffff"
                     /ApEinfo_graphicformat="arrow_data {{0 1 2 0 0 -1} {} 0}
                     width 5 offset 0"
                     /modified_by="User"
                     /label="prePtac spacer"
     promoter        73..108
                     /locus_tag="PTac Promoter"
                     /ApEinfo_fwdcolor="#00ff00"
                     /ApEinfo_revcolor="#00ff00"
                     /ApEinfo_graphicformat="arrow_data {{0 1 2 0 0 -1} {} 0}
                     width 5 offset 0"
                     /modified_by="dst1"
                     /label="Ptac"
     protein_bind    109..129
                     /bound_moiety="lac repressor encoded by lacI"
                     /note="The lac repressor binds to the lac operator to 
                     inhibit transcription in E. coli. This inhibition can be
                     relieved by adding lactose or
                     isopropyl-beta-D-thiogalactopyranoside (IPTG)."
                     /label="lac operator"
     insulator       130..204
                     /locus_tag="RiboJ Ribozyme-insulator"
                     /ApEinfo_fwdcolor="#ffff80"
                     /ApEinfo_revcolor="#ffff80"
                     /ApEinfo_graphicformat="arrow_data {{0 1 2 0 0 -1} {} 0}
                     width 5 offset 0"
                     /modified_by="User"
                     /label="riboJ ribozyme insulator"
     RBS             213..224
                     /locus_tag="B0064 RBS"
                     /ApEinfo_fwdcolor="#ff8080"
                     /ApEinfo_revcolor="#ff8080"
                     /ApEinfo_graphicformat="arrow_data {{0 1 2 0 0 -1} {} 0}
                     width 5 offset 0"
                     /modified_by="User"
                     /label="RBS"
     CDS             231..950
                     /locus_tag="YFP (3SNP)"
                     /ApEinfo_fwdcolor="#ffff00"
                     /ApEinfo_revcolor="#ffff00"
                     /ApEinfo_graphicformat="arrow_data {{0 1 2 0 0 -1} {} 0}
                     width 5 offset 0"
                     /modified_by="User"
                     /label="YFP"
     terminator      951..1011
                     /locus_tag="L3S2P21 Terminator"
                     /ApEinfo_fwdcolor="#ff0000"
                     /ApEinfo_revcolor="#ff0000"
                     /ApEinfo_graphicformat="arrow_data {{0 1 2 0 0 -1} {} 0}
                     width 5 offset 0"
                     /modified_by="User"
                     /label="L3S2P21 terminator"
     misc_feature    1012..2180
                     /created_by="dst1"
                     /label="pVER LacI cassette"
     misc_feature    1012..1015
                     /created_by="dst1"
                     /label="spacer"
     promoter        1016..1069
                     /locus_tag="PLacI (up until -1)"
                     /ApEinfo_fwdcolor="cyan"
                     /ApEinfo_revcolor="cyan"
                     /ApEinfo_graphicformat="arrow_data {{0 1 2 0 0 -1} {} 0}
                     width 5 offset 0"
                     /modified_by="dst1"
                     /label="PlacI"
     RBS             1070..1097
                     /created_by="dst1"
     CDS             1098..2180
                     /created_by="dst1"
                     /label="lacI"
     terminator      2202..2318
                     /locus_tag="Native AraC Terminator (2SNP)"
                     /ApEinfo_fwdcolor="#804000"
                     /ApEinfo_revcolor="#804000"
                     /ApEinfo_graphicformat="arrow_data {{0 1 2 0 0 -1} {} 0}
                     width 5 offset 0"
                     /modified_by="dst1"
                     /label="Native araC terminator"
     rep_origin      2491..3327
                     /locus_tag="p15A Origin of Replication"
                     /ApEinfo_fwdcolor="#ff00ff"
                     /ApEinfo_revcolor="#ff00ff"
                     /ApEinfo_graphicformat="arrow_data {{0 1 2 0 0 -1} {} 0}
                     width 5 offset 0"
                     /modified_by="User"
                     /label="p15A origin of replication"
     misc_feature    2862
                     /Original_Bases
                     /label
                     /note="Geneious type: Editing History Insertion"
     gene            complement(3399..4214)
                     /locus_tag="KanR"
                     /ApEinfo_fwdcolor="#ff8080"
                     /ApEinfo_revcolor="#ff8080"
                     /ApEinfo_graphicformat="arrow_data {{0 1 2 0 0 -1} {} 0}
                     width 5 offset 0"
                     /modified_by="User"
                     /label="Kanamycin Kinase"
ORIGIN      
        1 ccaattattg aaggcctccc taacgggggg cctttttttg tttctggtct cccgcttaac
       61 gatcgttggc tgtgttgaca attaatcatc ggctcgtata atgtgtggaa ttgtgagcgg
      121 ataacaatta gctgtcaccg gatgtgcttt ccggtctgat gagtccgtga ggacgaaaca
      181 gcctctacaa ataattttgt ttaatactag agaaagaggg gaaatactag atggtgagca
      241 agggcgagga gctgttcacc ggggtggtgc ccatcctggt cgagctggac ggcgacgtaa
      301 acggccacaa gttcagcgtg tccggcgagg gcgagggcga tgccacctac ggcaagctga
      361 ccctgaagtt catctgcacc acaggcaagc tgcccgtgcc ctggcccacc ctcgtgacca
      421 ccttcggcta cggcctgcaa tgcttcgccc gctaccccga ccacatgaag ctgcacgact
      481 tcttcaagtc cgccatgccc gaaggctacg tccaggagcg caccatcttc ttcaaggacg
      541 acggcaacta caagacccgc gccgaggtga agttcgaggg cgacaccctg gtgaaccgca
      601 tcgagctgaa gggcatcgac ttcaaggagg acggcaacat cctggggcac aagctggagt
      661 acaactacaa cagccacaac gtctatatca tggccgacaa gcagaagaac ggcatcaagg
      721 tgaacttcaa gatccgccac aacatcgagg acggcagcgt gcagctcgcc gaccactacc
      781 agcagaacac cccaatcggc gacggccccg tgctgctgcc cgacaaccac taccttagct
      841 accagtccgc cctgagcaaa gaccccaacg agaagcgcga tcacatggtc ctgctggagt
      901 tcgtgaccgc cgccgggatc actctcggca tggacgagct gtacaagtaa ctcggtacca
      961 aattccagaa aagaggcctc ccgaaagggg ggcctttttt cgttttggtc caatggcggc
     1021 gcgccatcga atggcgcaaa acctttcgcg gtatggcatg atagcgcccg gaagagagtc
     1081 aattcagggt ggtgaatatg aaaccagtaa cgttatacga tgtcgcagag tatgccggtg
     1141 tctcttatca gaccgtttcc cgcgtggtga accaggccag ccacgtttct gcgaaaacgc
     1201 gggaaaaagt ggaagcggcg atggcggagc tgaattacat tcccaaccgc gtggcacaac
     1261 aactggcggg caaacagtcg ttgctgattg gcgttgccac ctccagtctg gccctgcacg
     1321 cgccgtcgca aattgtcgcg gcgattaaat ctcgcgccga tcaactgggt gccagcgtgg
     1381 tggtgtcgat ggtagaacga agcggcgtcg aagcctgtaa agcggcggtg cacaatcttc
     1441 tcgcgcaacg cgtcagtggg ctgatcatta actatccgct ggatgaccag gatgccattg
     1501 ctgtggaagc tgcctgcact aatgttccgg cgttatttct tgatgtctct gaccagacac
     1561 ccatcaacag tattattttc tcccatgagg acggtacgcg actgggcgtg gagcatctgg
     1621 tcgcattggg tcaccagcaa atcgcgctgt tagcgggccc attaagttct gtctcggcgc
     1681 gtctgcgtct ggctggctgg cataaatatc tcactcgcaa tcaaattcag ccgatagcgg
     1741 aacgggaagg cgactggagt gccatgtccg gttttcaaca aaccatgcaa atgctgaatg
     1801 agggcatcgt tcccactgcg atgctggttg ccaacgatca gatggcgctg ggcgcaatgc
     1861 gcgccattac cgagtccggg ctgcgcgttg gtgcggatat ctcggtagtg ggatacgacg
     1921 ataccgaaga tagctcatgt tatatcccgc cgttaaccac catcaaacag gattttcgcc
     1981 tgctggggca aaccagcgtg gaccgcttgc tgcaactctc tcagggccag gcggtgaagg
     2041 gcaatcagct gttgccagtc tcactggtga aaagaaaaac caccctggcg cccaatacgc
     2101 aaaccgcctc tccccgcgcg ttggccgatt cattaatgca gctggcacga caggtttccc
     2161 gactggaaag cgggcagtga taatccagga ggaaaaaata attggtaacg aatcagacaa
     2221 ttgacggctc gagggagtag catagggttt gcagaatccc tgcttcgtcc atttgacagg
     2281 cacattatgc atcgatgata agctgtcaaa catgagcaga tcctctacgc cggacgcatc
     2341 gtggccggca tcaccggcgc cacaggtgcg gttgctggcg cctatatcgc cgacatcacc
     2401 gatggggaag atcgggctcg ccacttcggg ctcatgagca aatattttat ctgaggtgct
     2461 tcctcgctca ctgactcgct gcacgaggca gacctcagcg ctagcggagt gtatactggc
     2521 ttactatgtt ggcactgatg agggtgtcag tgaagtgctt catgtggcag gagaaaaaag
     2581 gctgcaccgg tgcgtcagca gaatatgtga tacaggatat attccgcttc ctcgctcact
     2641 gactcgctac gctcggtcgt tcgactgcgg cgagcggaaa tggcttacga acggggcgga
     2701 gatttcctgg aagatgccag gaagatactt aacagggaag tgagagggcc gcggcaaagc
     2761 cgtttttcca taggctccgc ccccctgaca agcatcacga aatctgacgc tcaaatcagt
     2821 ggtggcgaaa cccgacagga ctataaagat accaggcgtt tccccctggc ggctccctcg
     2881 tgcgctctcc tgttcctgcc tttcggttta ccggtgtcat tccgctgtta tggccgcgtt
     2941 tgtctcattc cacgcctgac actcagttcc gggtaggcag ttcgctccaa gctggactgt
     3001 atgcacgaac cccccgttca gtccgaccgc tgcgccttat ccggtaacta tcgtcttgag
     3061 tccaacccgg aaagacatgc aaaagcacca ctggcagcag ccactggtaa ttgatttaga
     3121 ggagttagtc ttgaagtcat gcgccggtta aggctaaact gaaaggacaa gttttggtga
     3181 ctgcgctcct ccaagccagt tacctcggtt caaagagttg gtagctcaga gaaccttcga
     3241 aaaaccgccc tgcaaggcgg ttttttcgtt ttcagagcaa gagattacgc gcagaccaaa
     3301 acgatctcaa gaagatcatc ttattaaggg gtctgacgct cagtggaacg aaaaatcaat
     3361 ctaaagtata tatgagtaaa cttggtctga cagttacctt agaaaaactc atcgagcatc
     3421 aaatgaaact gcaatttatt catatcagga ttatcaatac catatttttg aaaaagccgt
     3481 ttctgtaatg aaggagaaaa ctcaccgagg cagttccata ggatggcaag atcctggtat
     3541 cggtctgcga ttccgactcg tccaacatca atacaaccta ttaatttccc ctcgtcaaaa
     3601 ataaggttat caagtgagaa atcaccatga gtgacgactg aatccggtga gaatggcaaa
     3661 agcttatgca tttctttcca gacttgttca acaggccagc cattacgctc gtcatcaaaa
     3721 tcactcgcat caaccaaacc gttattcatt cgtgattgcg cctgagcgag acgaaatacg
     3781 cgatcgctgt taaaaggaca attacaaaca ggaatcgaat gcaaccggcg caggaacact
     3841 gccagcgcat caacaatatt ttcacctgaa tcaggatatt cttctaatac ctggaatgct
     3901 gttttcccgg ggatcgcagt ggtgagtaac catgcatcat caggagtacg gataaaatgc
     3961 ttgatggtcg gaagaggcat aaattccgtc agccagttta gtctgaccat ctcatctgta
     4021 acatcattgg caacgctacc tttgccatgt ttcagaaaca actctggcgc atcgggcttc
     4081 ccatacaatc gatagattgt cgcacctgat tgcccgacat tatcgcgagc ccatttatac
     4141 ccatataaat cagcatccat gttggaattt aatcgcggcc tcgagcaaga cgtttcccgt
     4201 tgaatatggc tcataacacc ccttgtatta ctgtttatgt aagcagacag ttttattgtt
     4261 catgatgata tatttttatc ttgtgcaatg tacatcagag attttgagac acaa
//
